Addgene plasmid #62383: pJW1513
Purpose: pRS316-pTDH3-Su9-TagBFP
Depositing lab: Jonathan Weissman. Depositing organization: University of California, San Francisco (UCSF). Publication: Targeting and plasticity of mitochondrial proteins revealed by proximity-specific ribosome profiling. Williams CC, Jan CH, Weissman JS. Science. 2014 Nov 7;346(6210):748-51. doi: 10.1126/science.1257522. PubMed 25378625.
Backbone
  Vector backbone: pRS316
  Total vector size (bp): 6782
  Vector type: Yeast Expression
  Selectable markers: URA3
Growth in bacteria
  Bacterial resistance: Ampicillin, 100 μg/mL
  Growth temperature: 37°C
  Growth strain: DH5alpha
  Copy number: High Copy
Gene/Insert
  Gene/Insert name: su9-tagBFP
  Species: Synthetic
  Tag / fusion protein: Su9 presequence (N terminal on insert)
Resource information
  A portion of this plasmid was derived from a plasmid made by: Voytek Okreglak, Peter Walter lab
Terms and licenses: Academic/Nonprofit Terms; Industry Terms: Not Available to Industry
How to cite: pJW1513 was a gift from Jonathan Weissman (Addgene plasmid # 62383 ; http://n2t.net/addgene:62383 ; RRID:Addgene_62383)
