[The description below was written by a language model from this plasmid's Addgene catalogue record and pLannotate feature annotations shown in this document.]
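Description:
pJW1513 is a yeast expression plasmid built on the pRS316 shuttle backbone, about 6.8 kb in size. In Saccharomyces cerevisiae it is maintained as a low-copy centromeric episome through a CEN6/ARS element and selected by uracil prototrophy via the URA3 marker, which can also be counterselected with 5-fluoroorotic acid. In E. coli it replicates from a high-copy ColE1/pUC-type origin and is selected with ampicillin through the β-lactamase gene. The backbone also retains an f1 phage origin, T7 and T3 promoters, remnants of the lacZα/lac promoter region and part of the pBluescript-style multiple cloning site.

The payload is a single expression cassette in which the strong constitutive S. cerevisiae TDH3 (GAP) promoter drives an open reading frame for TagBFP, a monomeric blue fluorescent protein, fused at its N terminus to the Su9 presequence, with the CYC1 terminator downstream. The feature table identifies the Su9 segment as a fragment of Neurospora crassa ATP synthase subunit 9, a widely used mitochondrial targeting sequence that directs attached proteins into the mitochondrial matrix. The construct therefore provides constitutive blue fluorescent labelling of mitochondria in living yeast. This fits the associated study of mitochondrial protein targeting by proximity-specific ribosome profiling, although the record does not spell out the exact experimental role. The annotated TagBFP coding sequence is described as mammalian codon-optimized. The two sequence records, one from the depositor and one assembled by the repository, differ by a single nucleotide in length, between the multiple cloning site and the T3 promoter, and carry identical annotated features.
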