Features (pLannotate 1.2.2; 23 found; start..end, strand, type, name):
    137..184     +  misc_feature   bom (fragment): basis of mobility region from pBR322
    195..410     +  promoter       URA3 promoter: S. cerevisiae URA3
    411..1214    +  CDS            URA3: orotidine-5'-phosphate decarboxylase, required for uracil biosynthesis; S. cerevisiae URA3; yeast auxotrophic marker, counterselectable with 5-fluoroorotic acid (5-FOA)
   1234..1320    +  CDS            YO201_YEAST (fragment): Protein uncertain: Swiss-Prot protein existence level 5. From Saccharomyces cerevisiae (strain ATCC 204508 / S288c) (Baker's yeast).
   1326..1377    +  misc_feature   bom (fragment): basis of mobility region from pBR322
   1378..1833    -  rep_origin     f1 ori (sequence partly withheld): f1 bacteriophage origin of replication; arrow indicates direction of (+) strand synthesis
   1837..1992    -  CDS            lacZα (fragment): LacZα fragment of β-galactosidase; lacZ fragment
   2000..2018    +  promoter       T7 promoter: promoter for bacteriophage T7 RNA polymerase
   2037..2284    -  terminator     CYC1 terminator: S. cerevisiae CYC1; transcription terminator for CYC1
   2291..2992    -  CDS            TagBFP: monomeric blue fluorescent protein mammalian codon-optimized
   3014..3220    -  CDS            oli (fragment): ATP9_NEUCR - Also known as atp-9, atp9, prl-1. Experimental evidence at protein level: Swiss-Prot protein existence level 1. Mitochondrial membrane ATP synthase (F(1)F(0) ATP synthase or Complex V) produces ATP from ADP in the presence of a proton gradient across the membrane which is generated by electron transport complexes of the respiratory chain. F-type ATPases consist of two structural domains, F(1) - containing the extramembraneous catalytic core and F(0) - containing the membrane proton channel, linked together by a central stalk and a peripheral stalk. During catalysis, ATP synthesis
   3238..3881    -  promoter       GAP promoter: S. cerevisiae TDH3; promoter for glyceraldehyde-3-phosphate dehydrogenase
   3888..3995    +  misc_feature   MCS: pBluescript multiple cloning site
   4008..4026    -  promoter       T3 promoter: promoter for bacteriophage T3 RNA polymerase
   4071..4087    -  protein_bind   lac operator: The lac repressor binds to the lac operator to inhibit transcription in E. coli. This inhibition can be relieved by adding lactose or isopropyl-β-D-thiogalactopyranoside (IPTG). lac repressor encoded by lacI
   4095..4125    -  promoter       lac promoter: promoter for the E. coli lac operon
   4140..4161    -  protein_bind   CAP binding site: CAP binding activates transcription in the presence of cAMP. E. coli catabolite activator protein
   4174..4266    -  CDS            lacI (fragment): lac repressor; lacI; The lac repressor binds to the lac operator to inhibit transcription in E. coli. This inhibition can be relieved by adding lactose or isopropyl-β-D-thiogalactopyranoside (IPTG).
   4449..5037    -  rep_origin     ori: high-copy-number ColE1/pMB1/pBR322/pUC origin of replication
   5208..6068    -  CDS            AmpR: β-lactamase; bla; confers resistance to ampicillin, carbenicillin, and related antibiotics
   6069..6173    -  promoter       AmpR promoter: bla
   6210..6713    +  misc_feature   CEN/ARS: S. cerevisiae CEN6 centromere fused to an autonomously replicating sequence
   6782..35      +  CDS            rop (fragment) (across the origin): Rop protein, which maintains plasmids at low copy number; rop
>Addgene plasmid #62383 | pJW1513 | depositor full sequence | sequence record 102449 | pJW1513 sequence 6782 bps
TCGCGCGTTTCGGTGATGACGGTGAAAACCTCTGACACATGCAGCTCCCGGAGACGGTCACAGCTTGTCT
GTAAGCGGATGCCGGGAGCAGACAAGCCCGTCAGGGCGCGTCAGCGGGTGTTGGCGGGTGTCGGGGCTGG
CTTAACTATGCGGCATCAGAGCAGATTGTACTGAGAGTGCACCACGCTTTTCAATTCAATTCATCATTTT
TTTTTTATTCTTTTTTTTGATTTCGGTTTCTTTGAAATTTTTTTGATTCGGTAATCTCCGAACAGAAGGA
AGAACGAAGGAAGGAGCACAGACTTAGATTGGTATATATACGCATATGTAGTGTTGAAGAAACATGAAAT
TGCCCAGTATTCTTAACCCAACTGCACAGAACAAAAACCTGCAGGAAACGAAGATAAATCATGTCGAAAG
CTACATATAAGGAACGTGCTGCTACTCATCCTAGTCCTGTTGCTGCCAAGCTATTTAATATCATGCACGA
AAAGCAAACAAACTTGTGTGCTTCATTGGATGTTCGTACCACCAAGGAATTACTGGAGTTAGTTGAAGCA
TTAGGTCCCAAAATTTGTTTACTAAAAACACATGTGGATATCTTGACTGATTTTTCCATGGAGGGCACAG
TTAAGCCGCTAAAGGCATTATCCGCCAAGTACAATTTTTTACTCTTCGAAGACAGAAAATTTGCTGACAT
TGGTAATACAGTCAAATTGCAGTACTCTGCGGGTGTATACAGAATAGCAGAATGGGCAGACATTACGAAT
GCACACGGTGTGGTGGGCCCAGGTATTGTTAGCGGTTTGAAGCAGGCGGCAGAAGAAGTAACAAAGGAAC
CTAGAGGCCTTTTGATGTTAGCAGAATTGTCATGCAAGGGCTCCCTATCTACTGGAGAATATACTAAGGG
TACTGTTGACATTGCGAAGAGCGACAAAGATTTTGTTATCGGCTTTATTGCTCAAAGAGACATGGGTGGA
AGAGATGAAGGTTACGATTGGTTGATTATGACACCCGGTGTGGGTTTAGATGACAAGGGAGACGCATTGG
GTCAACAGTATAGAACCGTGGATGATGTGGTCTCTACAGGATCTGACATTATTATTGTTGGAAGAGGACT
ATTTGCAAAGGGAAGGGATGCTAAGGTAGAGGGTGAACGTTACAGAAAAGCAGGCTGGGAAGCATATTTG
AGAAGATGCGGCCAGCAAAACTAAAAAACTGTATTATAAGTAAATGCATCATTCTATACGTGTCATTCTG
AACGAGGCGCGCTTTCCTTTTTTCTTTTTGCTTTTTCTTTTTTTTTCTCTTGAACTCGACGGATCTATGC
GGTGTGAAATACCGCACAGATGCGTAAGGAGAAAATACCGCATCAGGAAATTGTAAACGTTAATATTTTG
TTAAAATTCGCGTTAAATTTTTGTTAAATCAGCTCATTTTTTAACCAATAGGCCGAAATCGGCAAAATCC
CTTATAAATCAAAAGAATAGACCGAGATAGGGT
[37 nt withheld, positions 1504-1540]
AAAGAACGTGGACTCCAACGTCAAAGG
[49 nt withheld, positions 1568-1616]
T
[91 nt withheld, positions 1618-1708]
G
[124 nt withheld, positions 1710-1833]
CCATTCGCCATTCAGGCTGCGCAACTGTTGGGAAGGGCGATCGGTGCGGGCCTCTTCGCTATTACGCCAG
CTGGCGAAAGGGGGATGTGCTGCAAGGCGATTAAGTTGGGTAACGCCAGGGTTTTCCCAGTCACGACGTT
GTAAAACGACGGCCAGTGAGCGCGCGTAATACGACTCACTATAGGGCGAATTGGGTACCGGCCGCAAATT
AAAGCCTTCGAGCGTCCCAAAACCTTCTCAAGCAAGGTTTTCAGTATAATGTTACATGCGTACACGCGTC
TGTACAGAAAAAAAAGAAAAATTTGAAATATAAATAACGTTCTTAATACTAACATAACTATAAAAAAATA
AATAGGGACCTAGACTTCAGGTTGTCTAACTCCTTCCTTTTCGGTTAGAGCGGATGTGGGGGGAGGGCGT
GAATGTAAGCGTGACATAACTAATTACATGACTCGAGTTAATTAAGCTTGTGCCCCAGTTTGCTAGGGAG
GTCGCAGTATCTGGCCACTGCCACCTCGTGCTGCTCGACGTAGGTCTCGTTGTTGGCCTCCTTGATTCTT
TCCAGTCTGTAGTCCACATAGTAGACGCCAGGCATCTTGAGGTTCTTAGCGGGTTTCTTGGATCTATATG
TGGTCTTGATGTTTGCGATCAGATGGCTCCCGCCCACGAGCTTCAGGGCCATGTCGTTTCTGCCTTCCAG
GCCGCCGTCAGCGGGGTACAGCGTCTCGGTGAAGGCCTCCCAGCCGAGTGTTTTCTTCTGCATCACAGGG
CCGTTGGATGTGAAGTTCACCCCTCTGATCTTGACGTTGTAGATGAGGCAGCCGTCCTGGAGGCTGGTGT
CCTGGGTAGCGGTCAGCACGCCCCCGTCTTCGTATGTGGTGACTCTCTCCCATGTGAAGCCCTCAGGGAA
GGACTGCTTGAAGAAGTCGGGGATGCCCTGGGTGTGGTTGATGAAGGTCTTGCTGCCGTAGAGGAAGCTA
GTAGCCAGGATGTCGAAGGCGAAGGGGAGAGGGCCGCCCTCGACCACCTTGATTCTCATGGTCTGGGTGC
CCTCGTAGGGCTTGCCTTCGCCCTCGGATGTGCACTTGAAGTGATGGTTGTCCACGGTGCCCTCCATGTA
CAGCTTCATGTGCATGTTCTCCTTAATCAGCTCGCTCATAGATCTGGTACCCGGGGATCCGGAAGAGTAG
GCGCGCTTCTGGAAAGCCTGGCGGGTGGTGGCGTTGACGATGGAGGTCATCTGGGTGCGCTTGAGGGTCT
GGAGGGGGGAGCCAGTCTGGATGGTGCGCTTGCTGACCTGAGCAACGCGGACAGCAGGGCGGGCAACCTT
GGCGGAAGCAGCCATCTGGGAGGCCAGGCGAGAGGCGAGGACACGAGTGGAGGCCATACTAGTTCTAGAA
TCCGTCGAAACTAAGTTCTGGTGTTTTAAAACTAAAAAAAAGACTAACTATAAAAGTAGAATTTAAGAAG
TTTAAGAAATAGATTTACAGAATTACAATCAATACCTACCGTCTTTATATACTTATTAGTCAAGTAGGGG
AATAATTTCAGGGAACTGGTTTCAACCTTTTTTTTCAGCTTTTTCCAAATCAGAGAGAGCAGAAGGTAAT
AGAAGGTGTAAGAAAATGAGATAGATACATGCGTGGGTCAATTGCCTTGTGTCATCATTTACTCCAGGCA
GGTTGCATCACTCCATTGAGGTTGTGCCCGTTTTTTGCCTGTTTGTGCCCCTGTTCTCTGTAGTTGCGCT
AAGAGAATGGACCTATGAACTGATGGTTGGTGAAGAAAACAATATTTTGGTGCTGGGATTCTTTTTTTTT
CTGGATGCCAGCTTAAAAAGCGGGCTCCATTATATTTAGTGGATGCCAGGAATAAACTGTTCACCCAGAC
ACCTACGATGTTATATATTCTGTGTAACCCGCCCCCTATTTTGGGCATGTACGGGTTACAGCAGAATTAA
AAGGCTAATTTTTTGACTAAATAAAGTTAGGAAAATCACTACTATTAATTATTTACGTATTCTTTGAAAT
GGCGAGTATTGATAATGATAAACTGAGCTCCACCGCGGTGGCGGCCGCTCTAGAACTAGTGGATCCCCCG
GGCTGCAGGAATTCGATATCAAGCTTATCGATACCGTCGACCTCGAGGGGGGGCCCGGTACCCAGCTTTT
GTTCCCTTTAGTGAGGGTTAATTCCGAGCTTGGCGTAATCATGGTCATAGCTGTTTCCTGTGTGAAATTG
TTATCCGCTCACAATTCCACACAACATAGGAGCCGGAAGCATAAAGTGTAAAGCCTGGGGTGCCTAATGA
GTGAGGTAACTCACATTAATTGCGTTGCGCTCACTGCCCGCTTTCCAGTCGGGAAACCTGTCGTGCCAGC
TGCATTAATGAATCGGCCAACGCGCGGGGAGAGGCGGTTTGCGTATTGGGCGCTCTTCCGCTTCCTCGCT
CACTGACTCGCTGCGCTCGGTCGTTCGGCTGCGGCGAGCGGTATCAGCTCACTCAAAGGCGGTAATACGG
TTATCCACAGAATCAGGGGATAACGCAGGAAAGAACATGTGAGCAAAAGGCCAGCAAAAGGCCAGGAACC
GTAAAAAGGCCGCGTTGCTGGCGTTTTTCCATAGGCTCGGCCCCCCTGACGAGCATCACAAAAATCGACG
CTCAAGTCAGAGGTGGCGAAACCCGACAGGACTATAAAGATACCAGGCGTTCCCCCCTGGAAGCTCCCTC
GTGCGCTCTCCTGTTCCGACCCTGCCGCTTACCGGATACCTGTCCGCCTTTCTCCCTTCGGGAAGCGTGG
CGCTTTCTCAATGCTCACGCTGTAGGTATCTCAGTTCGGTGTAGGTCGTTCGCTCCAAGCTGGGCTGTGT
GCACGAACCCCCCGTTCAGCCCGACCGCTGCGCCTTATCCGGTAACTATCGTCTTGAGTCCAACCCGGTA
AGACACGACTTATCGCCACTGGCAGCAGCCACTGGTAACAGGATTAGCAGAGCGAGGTATGTAGGCGGTG
CTACAGAGTTCTTGAAGTGGTGGCCTAACTACGGCTACACTAGAAGGACAGTATTTGGTATCTGCGCTCT
GCTGAAGCCAGTTACCTTCGGAAAAAGAGTTGGTAGCTCTTGATCCGGCAAACAAACCACCGCTGGTAGC
GGTGGTTTTTTTGTTTGCAAGCAGCAGATTACGCGCAGAAAAAAAGGATCTCAAGAAGATCCTTTGATCT
TTTCTACGGGGTCTGACGCTCAGTGGAACGAAAACTCACGTTAAGGGATTTTGGTCATGAGATTATCAAA
AAGGATCTTCACCTAGATCCTTTTAAATTAAAAATGAAGTTTTAAATCAATCTAAAGTATATATGAGTAA
ACTTGGTCTGACAGTTACCAATGCTTAATCAGTGAGGCACCTATCTCAGCGATCTGTCTATTTCGTTCAT
CCATAGTTGCCTGACTGCCCGTCGTGTAGATAACTACGATACGGGAGGGCTTACCATCTGGCCCCAGTGC
TGCAATGATACCGCGAGACCCACGCTCACCGGCTCCAGATTTATCAGCAATAAACCAGCCAGCCGGAAGG
GCCGAGCGCAGAAGTGGTCCTGCAACTTTATCCGCCTCCATCCAGTCTATTAATTGTTGCCGGGAAGCTA
GAGTAAGTAGTTCGCCAGTTAATAGTTTGCGCAACGTTGTTGCCATTGCTACAGGCATCGTGGTGTCACG
CTCGTCGTTTGGTATGGCTTCATTCAGCTCCGGTTCCCAACGATCAAGGCGAGTTACATGATCCCCCATG
TTGTGAAAAAAAGCGGTTAGCTCCTTCGGTCCTCCGATCGTTGTCAGAAGTAAGTTGGCCGCAGTGTTAT
CACTCATGGTTATGGCAGCACTGCATAATTCTCTTACTGTCATGCCATCCGTAAGATGCTTTTCTGTGAC
TGGTGAGTACTCAACCAAGTCATTCTGAGAATAGTGTATGCGGCGACCGAGTTGCTCTTGCCCGGCGTCA
ATACGGGATAATACCGCGCCACATAGCAGAACTTTAAAAGTGCTCATCATTGGAAAACGTTCTTCGGGGC
GAAAACTCTCAAGGATCTTACCGCTGTTGAGATCCAGTTCGATGTAACCCACTCGTGCACCCAACTGATC
TTCAGCATCTTTTACTTTCACCAGCGTTTCTGGGTGAGCAAAAACAGGAAGGCAAAATGCCGCAAAAAAG
GGAATAAGGGCGACACGGAAATGTTGAATACTCATACTCTTCCTTTTTCAATATTATTGAAGCATTTATC
AGGGTTATTGTCTCATGAGCGGATACATATTTGAATGTATTTAGAAAAATAAACAAATAGGGGTTCCGCG
CACATTTCCCCGAAAAGTGCCACCTGGGTCCTTTTCATCACGTGCTATAAAAATAATTATAATTTAAATT
TTTTAATATAAATATATAAATTAAAAATAGAAAGTAAAAAAAGAAATTAAAGAAAAAATAGTTTTTGTTT
TCCGAAGATGTAAAAGACTCTAGGGGGATCGCCAACAAATACTACCTTTTATCTTGCTCTTCCTGCTCTC
AGGTATTAATGCCGAATTGTTTCATCTTGTCTGTGTAGAAGACCACACACGAAAATCCTGTGATTTTACA
TTTTACTTATCGTTAATCGAATGTATATCTATTTAATCTGCTTTTCTTGTCTAATAAATATATATGTAAA
GTACGCTTTTTGTTGAAATTTTTTAAACCTTTGTTTATTTTTTTTTCTTCATTCCGTAACTCTTCTACCT
TCTTTATTTACTTTCTAAAATCCAAATACAAAACATAAAAATAAATAAACACAGAGTAAATTCCCAAATT
ATTCCATCATTAAAAGATACGAGGCGCGTGTAAGTTACAGGCAAGCGATCCGTCCTAAGAAACCATTATT
ATCATGACATTAACCTATAAAAATAGGCGTATCACGAGGCCCTTTCGTC
