Features (pLannotate 1.2.2; 23 found; start..end, strand, type, name):
    137..184     +  misc_feature   bom (fragment): basis of mobility region from pBR322
    195..410     +  promoter       URA3 promoter: S. cerevisiae URA3
    411..1214    +  CDS            URA3: orotidine-5'-phosphate decarboxylase, required for uracil biosynthesis; S. cerevisiae URA3; yeast auxotrophic marker, counterselectable with 5-fluoroorotic acid (5-FOA)
   1234..1320    +  CDS            YO201_YEAST (fragment): Protein uncertain: Swiss-Prot protein existence level 5. From Saccharomyces cerevisiae (strain ATCC 204508 / S288c) (Baker's yeast).
   1326..1377    +  misc_feature   bom (fragment): basis of mobility region from pBR322
   1378..1833    -  rep_origin     f1 ori (sequence partly withheld): f1 bacteriophage origin of replication; arrow indicates direction of (+) strand synthesis
   1837..1992    -  CDS            lacZα (fragment): LacZα fragment of β-galactosidase; lacZ fragment
   2000..2018    +  promoter       T7 promoter: promoter for bacteriophage T7 RNA polymerase
   2037..2284    -  terminator     CYC1 terminator: S. cerevisiae CYC1; transcription terminator for CYC1
   2291..2992    -  CDS            TagBFP: monomeric blue fluorescent protein mammalian codon-optimized
   3014..3220    -  CDS            oli (fragment): ATP9_NEUCR - Also known as atp-9, atp9, prl-1. Experimental evidence at protein level: Swiss-Prot protein existence level 1. Mitochondrial membrane ATP synthase (F(1)F(0) ATP synthase or Complex V) produces ATP from ADP in the presence of a proton gradient across the membrane which is generated by electron transport complexes of the respiratory chain. F-type ATPases consist of two structural domains, F(1) - containing the extramembraneous catalytic core and F(0) - containing the membrane proton channel, linked together by a central stalk and a peripheral stalk. During catalysis, ATP synthesis
   3238..3881    -  promoter       GAP promoter: S. cerevisiae TDH3; promoter for glyceraldehyde-3-phosphate dehydrogenase
   3888..3995    +  misc_feature   MCS: pBluescript multiple cloning site
   4007..4025    -  promoter       T3 promoter: promoter for bacteriophage T3 RNA polymerase
   4070..4086    -  protein_bind   lac operator: The lac repressor binds to the lac operator to inhibit transcription in E. coli. This inhibition can be relieved by adding lactose or isopropyl-β-D-thiogalactopyranoside (IPTG). lac repressor encoded by lacI
   4094..4124    -  promoter       lac promoter: promoter for the E. coli lac operon
   4139..4160    -  protein_bind   CAP binding site: CAP binding activates transcription in the presence of cAMP. E. coli catabolite activator protein
   4173..4265    -  CDS            lacI (fragment): lac repressor; lacI; The lac repressor binds to the lac operator to inhibit transcription in E. coli. This inhibition can be relieved by adding lactose or isopropyl-β-D-thiogalactopyranoside (IPTG).
   4448..5036    -  rep_origin     ori: high-copy-number ColE1/pMB1/pBR322/pUC origin of replication
   5207..6067    -  CDS            AmpR: β-lactamase; bla; confers resistance to ampicillin, carbenicillin, and related antibiotics
   6068..6172    -  promoter       AmpR promoter: bla
   6209..6712    +  misc_feature   CEN/ARS: S. cerevisiae CEN6 centromere fused to an autonomously replicating sequence
   6781..35      +  CDS            rop (fragment) (across the origin): Rop protein, which maintains plasmids at low copy number; rop
>Addgene plasmid #62383 | pJW1513 | addgene full sequence | sequence record 106759 | Addgene Assembled Sequence
TCGCGCGTTTCGGTGATGACGGTGAAAACCTCTGACACATGCAGCTCCCGGAGACGGTCACAGCTTGTCT
GTAAGCGGATGCCGGGAGCAGACAAGCCCGTCAGGGCGCGTCAGCGGGTGTTGGCGGGTGTCGGGGCTGG
CTTAACTATGCGGCATCAGAGCAGATTGTACTGAGAGTGCACCACGCTTTTCAATTCAATTCATCATTTT
TTTTTTATTCTTTTTTTTGATTTCGGTTTCTTTGAAATTTTTTTGATTCGGTAATCTCCGAACAGAAGGA
AGAACGAAGGAAGGAGCACAGACTTAGATTGGTATATATACGCATATGTAGTGTTGAAGAAACATGAAAT
TGCCCAGTATTCTTAACCCAACTGCACAGAACAAAAACCTGCAGGAAACGAAGATAAATCATGTCGAAAG
CTACATATAAGGAACGTGCTGCTACTCATCCTAGTCCTGTTGCTGCCAAGCTATTTAATATCATGCACGA
AAAGCAAACAAACTTGTGTGCTTCATTGGATGTTCGTACCACCAAGGAATTACTGGAGTTAGTTGAAGCA
TTAGGTCCCAAAATTTGTTTACTAAAAACACATGTGGATATCTTGACTGATTTTTCCATGGAGGGCACAG
TTAAGCCGCTAAAGGCATTATCCGCCAAGTACAATTTTTTACTCTTCGAAGACAGAAAATTTGCTGACAT
TGGTAATACAGTCAAATTGCAGTACTCTGCGGGTGTATACAGAATAGCAGAATGGGCAGACATTACGAAT
GCACACGGTGTGGTGGGCCCAGGTATTGTTAGCGGTTTGAAGCAGGCGGCAGAAGAAGTAACAAAGGAAC
CTAGAGGCCTTTTGATGTTAGCAGAATTGTCATGCAAGGGCTCCCTATCTACTGGAGAATATACTAAGGG
TACTGTTGACATTGCGAAGAGCGACAAAGATTTTGTTATCGGCTTTATTGCTCAAAGAGACATGGGTGGA
AGAGATGAAGGTTACGATTGGTTGATTATGACACCCGGTGTGGGTTTAGATGACAAGGGAGACGCATTGG
GTCAACAGTATAGAACCGTGGATGATGTGGTCTCTACAGGATCTGACATTATTATTGTTGGAAGAGGACT
ATTTGCAAAGGGAAGGGATGCTAAGGTAGAGGGTGAACGTTACAGAAAAGCAGGCTGGGAAGCATATTTG
AGAAGATGCGGCCAGCAAAACTAAAAAACTGTATTATAAGTAAATGCATCATTCTATACGTGTCATTCTG
AACGAGGCGCGCTTTCCTTTTTTCTTTTTGCTTTTTCTTTTTTTTTCTCTTGAACTCGACGGATCTATGC
GGTGTGAAATACCGCACAGATGCGTAAGGAGAAAATACCGCATCAGGAAATTGTAAACGTTAATATTTTG
TTAAAATTCGCGTTAAATTTTTGTTAAATCAGCTCATTTTTTAACCAATAGGCCGAAATCGGCAAAATCC
CTTATAAATCAAAAGAATAGACCGAGATAGGGT
[37 nt withheld, positions 1504-1540]
AAAGAACGTGGACTCCAACGTCAAAGG
[49 nt withheld, positions 1568-1616]
T
[91 nt withheld, positions 1618-1708]
G
[124 nt withheld, positions 1710-1833]
CCATTCGCCATTCAGGCTGCGCAACTGTTGGGAAGGGCGATCGGTGCGGGCCTCTTCGCTATTACGCCAG
CTGGCGAAAGGGGGATGTGCTGCAAGGCGATTAAGTTGGGTAACGCCAGGGTTTTCCCAGTCACGACGTT
GTAAAACGACGGCCAGTGAGCGCGCGTAATACGACTCACTATAGGGCGAATTGGGTACCGGCCGCAAATT
AAAGCCTTCGAGCGTCCCAAAACCTTCTCAAGCAAGGTTTTCAGTATAATGTTACATGCGTACACGCGTC
TGTACAGAAAAAAAAGAAAAATTTGAAATATAAATAACGTTCTTAATACTAACATAACTATAAAAAAATA
AATAGGGACCTAGACTTCAGGTTGTCTAACTCCTTCCTTTTCGGTTAGAGCGGATGTGGGGGGAGGGCGT
GAATGTAAGCGTGACATAACTAATTACATGACTCGAGTTAATTAAGCTTGTGCCCCAGTTTGCTAGGGAG
GTCGCAGTATCTGGCCACTGCCACCTCGTGCTGCTCGACGTAGGTCTCGTTGTTGGCCTCCTTGATTCTT
TCCAGTCTGTAGTCCACATAGTAGACGCCAGGCATCTTGAGGTTCTTAGCGGGTTTCTTGGATCTATATG
TGGTCTTGATGTTTGCGATCAGATGGCTCCCGCCCACGAGCTTCAGGGCCATGTCGTTTCTGCCTTCCAG
GCCGCCGTCAGCGGGGTACAGCGTCTCGGTGAAGGCCTCCCAGCCGAGTGTTTTCTTCTGCATCACAGGG
CCGTTGGATGTGAAGTTCACCCCTCTGATCTTGACGTTGTAGATGAGGCAGCCGTCCTGGAGGCTGGTGT
CCTGGGTAGCGGTCAGCACGCCCCCGTCTTCGTATGTGGTGACTCTCTCCCATGTGAAGCCCTCAGGGAA
GGACTGCTTGAAGAAGTCGGGGATGCCCTGGGTGTGGTTGATGAAGGTCTTGCTGCCGTAGAGGAAGCTA
GTAGCCAGGATGTCGAAGGCGAAGGGGAGAGGGCCGCCCTCGACCACCTTGATTCTCATGGTCTGGGTGC
CCTCGTAGGGCTTGCCTTCGCCCTCGGATGTGCACTTGAAGTGATGGTTGTCCACGGTGCCCTCCATGTA
CAGCTTCATGTGCATGTTCTCCTTAATCAGCTCGCTCATAGATCTGGTACCCGGGGATCCGGAAGAGTAG
GCGCGCTTCTGGAAAGCCTGGCGGGTGGTGGCGTTGACGATGGAGGTCATCTGGGTGCGCTTGAGGGTCT
GGAGGGGGGAGCCAGTCTGGATGGTGCGCTTGCTGACCTGAGCAACGCGGACAGCAGGGCGGGCAACCTT
GGCGGAAGCAGCCATCTGGGAGGCCAGGCGAGAGGCGAGGACACGAGTGGAGGCCATACTAGTTCTAGAA
TCCGTCGAAACTAAGTTCTGGTGTTTTAAAACTAAAAAAAAGACTAACTATAAAAGTAGAATTTAAGAAG
TTTAAGAAATAGATTTACAGAATTACAATCAATACCTACCGTCTTTATATACTTATTAGTCAAGTAGGGG
AATAATTTCAGGGAACTGGTTTCAACCTTTTTTTTCAGCTTTTTCCAAATCAGAGAGAGCAGAAGGTAAT
AGAAGGTGTAAGAAAATGAGATAGATACATGCGTGGGTCAATTGCCTTGTGTCATCATTTACTCCAGGCA
GGTTGCATCACTCCATTGAGGTTGTGCCCGTTTTTTGCCTGTTTGTGCCCCTGTTCTCTGTAGTTGCGCT
AAGAGAATGGACCTATGAACTGATGGTTGGTGAAGAAAACAATATTTTGGTGCTGGGATTCTTTTTTTTT
CTGGATGCCAGCTTAAAAAGCGGGCTCCATTATATTTAGTGGATGCCAGGAATAAACTGTTCACCCAGAC
ACCTACGATGTTATATATTCTGTGTAACCCGCCCCCTATTTTGGGCATGTACGGGTTACAGCAGAATTAA
AAGGCTAATTTTTTGACTAAATAAAGTTAGGAAAATCACTACTATTAATTATTTACGTATTCTTTGAAAT
GGCGAGTATTGATAATGATAAACTGAGCTCCACCGCGGTGGCGGCCGCTCTAGAACTAGTGGATCCCCCG
GGCTGCAGGAATTCGATATCAAGCTTATCGATACCGTCGACCTCGAGGGGGGGCCCGGTACCAGCTTTTG
TTCCCTTTAGTGAGGGTTAATTCCGAGCTTGGCGTAATCATGGTCATAGCTGTTTCCTGTGTGAAATTGT
TATCCGCTCACAATTCCACACAACATAGGAGCCGGAAGCATAAAGTGTAAAGCCTGGGGTGCCTAATGAG
TGAGGTAACTCACATTAATTGCGTTGCGCTCACTGCCCGCTTTCCAGTCGGGAAACCTGTCGTGCCAGCT
GCATTAATGAATCGGCCAACGCGCGGGGAGAGGCGGTTTGCGTATTGGGCGCTCTTCCGCTTCCTCGCTC
ACTGACTCGCTGCGCTCGGTCGTTCGGCTGCGGCGAGCGGTATCAGCTCACTCAAAGGCGGTAATACGGT
TATCCACAGAATCAGGGGATAACGCAGGAAAGAACATGTGAGCAAAAGGCCAGCAAAAGGCCAGGAACCG
TAAAAAGGCCGCGTTGCTGGCGTTTTTCCATAGGCTCGGCCCCCCTGACGAGCATCACAAAAATCGACGC
TCAAGTCAGAGGTGGCGAAACCCGACAGGACTATAAAGATACCAGGCGTTCCCCCCTGGAAGCTCCCTCG
TGCGCTCTCCTGTTCCGACCCTGCCGCTTACCGGATACCTGTCCGCCTTTCTCCCTTCGGGAAGCGTGGC
GCTTTCTCAATGCTCACGCTGTAGGTATCTCAGTTCGGTGTAGGTCGTTCGCTCCAAGCTGGGCTGTGTG
CACGAACCCCCCGTTCAGCCCGACCGCTGCGCCTTATCCGGTAACTATCGTCTTGAGTCCAACCCGGTAA
GACACGACTTATCGCCACTGGCAGCAGCCACTGGTAACAGGATTAGCAGAGCGAGGTATGTAGGCGGTGC
TACAGAGTTCTTGAAGTGGTGGCCTAACTACGGCTACACTAGAAGGACAGTATTTGGTATCTGCGCTCTG
CTGAAGCCAGTTACCTTCGGAAAAAGAGTTGGTAGCTCTTGATCCGGCAAACAAACCACCGCTGGTAGCG
GTGGTTTTTTTGTTTGCAAGCAGCAGATTACGCGCAGAAAAAAAGGATCTCAAGAAGATCCTTTGATCTT
TTCTACGGGGTCTGACGCTCAGTGGAACGAAAACTCACGTTAAGGGATTTTGGTCATGAGATTATCAAAA
AGGATCTTCACCTAGATCCTTTTAAATTAAAAATGAAGTTTTAAATCAATCTAAAGTATATATGAGTAAA
CTTGGTCTGACAGTTACCAATGCTTAATCAGTGAGGCACCTATCTCAGCGATCTGTCTATTTCGTTCATC
CATAGTTGCCTGACTGCCCGTCGTGTAGATAACTACGATACGGGAGGGCTTACCATCTGGCCCCAGTGCT
GCAATGATACCGCGAGACCCACGCTCACCGGCTCCAGATTTATCAGCAATAAACCAGCCAGCCGGAAGGG
CCGAGCGCAGAAGTGGTCCTGCAACTTTATCCGCCTCCATCCAGTCTATTAATTGTTGCCGGGAAGCTAG
AGTAAGTAGTTCGCCAGTTAATAGTTTGCGCAACGTTGTTGCCATTGCTACAGGCATCGTGGTGTCACGC
TCGTCGTTTGGTATGGCTTCATTCAGCTCCGGTTCCCAACGATCAAGGCGAGTTACATGATCCCCCATGT
TGTGAAAAAAAGCGGTTAGCTCCTTCGGTCCTCCGATCGTTGTCAGAAGTAAGTTGGCCGCAGTGTTATC
ACTCATGGTTATGGCAGCACTGCATAATTCTCTTACTGTCATGCCATCCGTAAGATGCTTTTCTGTGACT
GGTGAGTACTCAACCAAGTCATTCTGAGAATAGTGTATGCGGCGACCGAGTTGCTCTTGCCCGGCGTCAA
TACGGGATAATACCGCGCCACATAGCAGAACTTTAAAAGTGCTCATCATTGGAAAACGTTCTTCGGGGCG
AAAACTCTCAAGGATCTTACCGCTGTTGAGATCCAGTTCGATGTAACCCACTCGTGCACCCAACTGATCT
TCAGCATCTTTTACTTTCACCAGCGTTTCTGGGTGAGCAAAAACAGGAAGGCAAAATGCCGCAAAAAAGG
GAATAAGGGCGACACGGAAATGTTGAATACTCATACTCTTCCTTTTTCAATATTATTGAAGCATTTATCA
GGGTTATTGTCTCATGAGCGGATACATATTTGAATGTATTTAGAAAAATAAACAAATAGGGGTTCCGCGC
ACATTTCCCCGAAAAGTGCCACCTGGGTCCTTTTCATCACGTGCTATAAAAATAATTATAATTTAAATTT
TTTAATATAAATATATAAATTAAAAATAGAAAGTAAAAAAAGAAATTAAAGAAAAAATAGTTTTTGTTTT
CCGAAGATGTAAAAGACTCTAGGGGGATCGCCAACAAATACTACCTTTTATCTTGCTCTTCCTGCTCTCA
GGTATTAATGCCGAATTGTTTCATCTTGTCTGTGTAGAAGACCACACACGAAAATCCTGTGATTTTACAT
TTTACTTATCGTTAATCGAATGTATATCTATTTAATCTGCTTTTCTTGTCTAATAAATATATATGTAAAG
TACGCTTTTTGTTGAAATTTTTTAAACCTTTGTTTATTTTTTTTTCTTCATTCCGTAACTCTTCTACCTT
CTTTATTTACTTTCTAAAATCCAAATACAAAACATAAAAATAAATAAACACAGAGTAAATTCCCAAATTA
TTCCATCATTAAAAGATACGAGGCGCGTGTAAGTTACAGGCAAGCGATCCGTCCTAAGAAACCATTATTA
TCATGACATTAACCTATAAAAATAGGCGTATCACGAGGCCCTTTCGTC
