>Addgene plasmid #62383 | pJW1513 | addgene partial sequence | sequence record 106604 | CYC1 5'-GCGTGAATGTAAGCGTGAC-3'
CCCAGTTTGCTAGGGAGGTCGCAGTATCTGGCCACTGCCACCTCGTGCTGCTCGACGTAGGTCTCGTTGT
TGGCCTCCTTGATTCTTTCCAGTCTGTAGTCCACATAGTAGACGCCAGGCATCTTGAGGTTCTTAGCGGG
TTTCTTGGATCTATATGTGGTCTTGATGTTTGCGATCAGATGGCTCCCGCCCACGAGCTTCAGGGCCATG
TCGTTTCTGCCTTCCAGGCCGCCGTCAGCGGGGTACAGCGTCTCGGTGAAGGCCTCCCAGCCGAGTGTTT
TCTTCTGCATCACAGGGCCGTTGGATGTGAAGTTCACCCCTCTGATCTTGACGTTGTAGATGAGGCAGCC
GTCCTGGAGGCTGGTGTCCTGGGTAGCGGTCAGCACGCCCCCGTCTTCGTATGTGGTGACTCTCTCCCAT
GTGAAGCCCTCAGGGAAGGACTGCTTGAAGAAGTCGGGGATGCCCTGGGTGTGGTTGATGAAGGTCTTGC
TGCCGTAGAGGAAGCTAGTAGCCAGGATGTCGAAGGCGAAGGGGAGAGGGCCGCCCTCGACCACCTTGAT
TCTCATGGTCTGGGTGCCCTCGTAGGGCTTGCCTTCGCCCTCGGATGTGCACTTGAAGTGATGGTTGTCC
ACGGTGCCCTCCATGTACAGCTTCATGTGCATGTTCTCCTTAATCAGCTCGCTCATAGATCTGGTACCCG
GGGATCCGGAAGAGTAGGCGCGCTTCTGGAAAGCCTGGCGGGTGGTGGCGTTGACGATGGAGGTCATCTG
GGTGCGCTTGAGGGTCTGGAGGG
