>Addgene plasmid #62383 | pJW1513 | addgene partial sequence | sequence record 106758 | M13pUC-Rev 5'-AGCGGATAACAATTTCACACAGG-3'
AATTAACCCTCACTAAAGGGAACAAAAGCTGGTACCGGGCCCCCCCTCGAGGTCGACGGTATCGATAAGC
TTGATATCGAATTCCTGCAGCCCGGGGGATCCACTAGTTCTAGAGCGGCCGCCACCGCGGTGGAGCTCAG
TTTATCATTATCAATACTCGCCATTTCAAAGAATACGTAAATAATTAATAGTAGTGATTTTCCTAACTTT
ATTTAGTCAAAAAATTAGCCTTTTAATTCTGCTGTAACCCGTACATGCCCAAAATAGGGGGCGGGTTACA
CAGAATATATAACATCGTAGGTGTCTGGGTGAACAGTTTATTCCTGGCATCCACTAAATATAATGGAGCC
CGCTTTTTAAGCTGGCATCCAGAAAAAAAAAGAATCCCAGCACCAAAATATTGTTTTCTTCACCAACCAT
CAGTTCATAGGTCCATTCTCTTAGCGCAACTACAGAGAACAGGGGCACAAACAGGCAAAAAACGGGCACA
ACCTCAATGGAGTGATGCAACCTGCCTGGAGTAAATGATGACACAAGGCAATTGACCCACGCATGTATCT
ATCTCATTTTCTTACACCTTCTATTACCTTCTGCTCTCTCTGATTTGGAAAAAGCTGAAAAAAAAGGTTG
AAACCAGTTCCCTGAAATTATTCCCCTACTTGACTAATAAGTATATAAAGACGGTAGGTATTGATTGTAA
TTCTGTAAATCTATTTCTTAAACTTCTTAAATTCTACTTTTATAGTTAGTCTTTTT
